>Addgene plasmid #45581 | pLenti-lxlplap | depositor full sequence | sequence record 63858 | pLenti-lxlplap sequence 12109 bps
GACGGATCGGGAGATCTCCCGATCCCCTATGGTCGACTCTCAGTACAATCTGCTCTGATGCCGCATAGTT
AAGCCAGTATCTGCTCCCTGCTTGTGTGTTGGAGGTCGCTGAGTAGTGCGCGAGCAAAATTTAAGCTACA
ACAAGGCAAGGCTTGACCGACAATTGCATGAAGAATCTGCTTAGGGTTAGGCGTTTTGCGCTGCTTCGCG
ATGTACGGGCCAGATATACGCGTTGACATTGATTATTGACTAGTTATTAATAGTAATCAATTACGGGGTC
ATTAGTTCATAGCCCATATATGGAGTTCCGCGTTACATAACTTACGGTAAATGGCCCGCCTGGCTGACCG
CCCAACGACCCCCGCCCATTGACGTCAATAATGACGTATGTTCCCATAGTAACGCCAATAGGGACTTTCC
ATTGACGTCAATGGGTGGACTATTTACGGTAAACTGCCCACTTGGCAGTACATCAAGTGTATCATATGCC
AAGTACGCCCCCTATTGACGTCAATGACGGTAAATGGCCCGCCTGGCATTATGCCCAGTACATGACCTTA
TGGGACTTTCCTACTTGGCAGTACATCTACGTATTAGTCATCGCTATTACCATGGTGATGCGGTTTTGGC
AGTACATCAATGGGCGTGGATAGCGGTTTGACTCACGGGGATTTCCAAGTCTCCACCCCATTGACGTCAA
TGGGAGTTTGTTTTGGCACCAAAATCAACGGGACTTTCCAAAATGTCGTAACAACTCCGCCCCATTGACG
CAAATGGGCGGTAGGCGTGTACGGTGGGAGGTCTATATAAGCAGCGCGTTTTGCCTGTACTGGGTCTCTC
TGGTTAGACCAGATCTGAGCCTGGGAGCTCTCTGGCTAACTAGGGAACCCACTGCTTAAGCCTCAATAAA
GCTTGCCTTGAGTGCTTCAAGTAGTGTGTGCCCGTCTGTTGTGTGACTCTGGTAACTAGAGATCCCTCAG
ACCCTTTTAGTCAGTGTGGAAAATCTCTAGCAGTGGCGCCCGAACAGGGACCTGAAAGCGAAAGGGAAAC
CAGAGCTCTCTCGACGCAGGACTCGGCTTGCTGAAGCGCGCACGGCAAGAGGCGAGGGGCGGCGACTGGT
GAGTACGCCAAAAATTTTGACTAGCGGAGGCTAGAAGGAGAGAGATGGGTGCGAGAGCGTCAGTATTAAG
CGGGGGAGAATTAGATCGCGATGGGAAAAAATTCGGTTAAGGCCAGGGGGAAAGAAAAAATATAAATTAA
AACATATAGTATGGGCAAGCAGGGAGCTAGAACGATTCGCAGTTAATCCTGGCCTGTTAGAAACATCAGA
AGGCTGTAGACAAATACTGGGACAGCTACAACCATCCCTTCAGACAGGATCAGAAGAACTTAGATCATTA
TATAATACAGTAGCAACCCTCTATTGTGTGCATCAAAGGATAGAGATAAAAGACACCAAGGAAGCTTTAG
ACAAGATAGAGGAAGAGCAAAACAAAAGTAAGACCACCGCACAGCAAGCGGCCGCTGATCTTCAGACCTG
GAGGAGGAGATATGAGGGACAATTGGAGAAGTGAATTATATAAATATAAAGTAGTAAAAATTGAACCATT
AGGAGTAGCACCCACCAAGGCAAAGAGAAGAGTGGTGCAGAGAGAAAAAAGAGCAGTGGGAATAGGAGCT
TTGTTCCTTGGGTTCTTGGGAGCAGCAGGAAGCACTATGGGCGCAGCGTCAATGACGCTGACGGTACAGG
CCAGACAATTATTGTCTGGTATAGTGCAGCAGCAGAACAATTTGCTGAGGGCTATTGAGGCGCAACAGCA
TCTGTTGCAACTCACAGTCTGGGGCATCAAGCAGCTCCAGGCAAGAATCCTGGCTGTGGAAAGATACCTA
AAGGATCAACAGCTCCTGGGGATTTGGGGTTGCTCTGGAAAACTCATTTGCACCACTGCTGTGCCTTGGA
ATGCTAGTTGGAGTAATAAATCTCTGGAACAGATTTGGAATCACACGACCTGGATGGAGTGGGACAGAGA
AATTAACAATTACACAAGCTTAATACACTCCTTAATTGAAGAATCGCAAAACCAGCAAGAAAAGAATGAA
CAAGAATTATTGGAATTAGATAAATGGGCAAGTTTGTGGAATTGGTTTAACATAACAAATTGGCTGTGGT
ATATAAAATTATTCATAATGATAGTAGGAGGCTTGGTAGGTTTAAGAATAGTTTTTGCTGTACTTTCTAT
AGTGAATAGAGTTAGGCAGGGATATTCACCATTATCGTTTCAGACCCACCTCCCAACCCCGAGGGGACCC
GACAGGCCCGAAGGAATAGAAGAAGAAGGTGGAGAGAGAGACAGAGACAGATCCATTCGATTAGTGAACG
GATCGGCACTGCGTGCGCCAATTCTGCAGACAAATGGCAGTATTCATCCACAATTTTAAAAGAAAAGGGG
GGATTGGGGGGTACAGTGCAGGGGAAAGAATAGTAGACATAATAGCAACAGACATACAAACTAAAGAATT
ACAAAAACAAATTACAAAAATTCAAAATTTTCGGGTTTATTACAGGGACAGCAGAGATCCAGTTTGGTTA
ATTAAGGGTGCAGCGGCCTCCGCGCCGGGTTTTGGCGCCTCCCGCGGGCGCCCCCCTCCTCACGGCGAGC
GCTGCCACGTCAGACGAAGGGCGCAGGAGCGTTCCTGATCCTTCCGCCCGGACGCTCAGGACAGCGGCCC
GCTGCTCATAAGACTCGGCCTTAGAACCCCAGTATCAGCAGAAGGACATTTTAGGACGGGACTTGGGTGA
CTCTAGGGCACTGGTTTTCTTTCCAGAGAGCGGAACAGGCGAGGAAAAGTAGTCCCTTCTCGGCGATTCT
GCGGAGGGATCTCCGTGGGGCGGTGAACGCCGATGATTATATAAGGACGCGCCGGGTGTGGCACAGCTAG
TTCCGTCGCAGCCGGGATTTGGGTCGCGGTTCTTGTTTGTGGATCGCTGTGATCGTCACTTGGTGAGTTG
CGGGCTGCTGGGCTGGCCGGGGCTTTCGTGGCCGCCGGGCCGCTCGGTGGGACGGAAGCGTGTGGAGAGA
CCGCCAAGGGCTGTAGTCTGGGTCCGCGAGCAAGGTTGCCCTGAACTGGGGGTTGGGGGGAGCGCACAAA
ATGGCGGCTGTTCCCGAGTCTTGAATGGAAGACGCTTGTAAGGCGGGCTGTGAGGTCGTTGAAACAAGGT
GGGGGGCATGGTGGGCGGCAAGAACCCAAGGTCTTGAGGCCTTCGCTAATGCGGGAAAGCTCTTATTCGG
GTGAGATGGGCTGGGGCACCATCTGGGGACCCTGACGTGAAGTTTGTCACTGACTGGAGAACTCGGGTTT
GTCGTCTGGTTGCGGGGGCGGCAGTTATGCGGTGCCGTTGGGCAGTGCACCCGTACCTTTGGGAGCGCGC
GCCTCGTCGTGTCGTGACGTCACCCGTTCTGTTGGCTTATAATGCAGGGTGGGGCCACCTGCCGGTAGGT
GTGCGGTAGGCTTTTCTCCGTCGCAGGACGCAGGGTTCGGGCCTAGGGTAGGCTCTCCTGAATCGACAGG
CGCCGGACCTCTGGTGAGGGGAGGGATAAGTGAGGCGTCAGTTTCTTTGGTCGGTTTTATGTACCTATCT
TCTTAAGTAGCTGAAGCTCCGGTTTTGAACTATGCGCTCGGGGTTGGCGAGTGTGTTTTGTGAAGTTTTT
TAGGCACCTTTTGAAATGTAATCATTTGGGTCAATATGTAATTTTCAGTGTTAGACTAGTAAATTGTCCG
CTAAATTCTGGCCGTTTTTGGCTTTTTTGTTAGACGAAGCTTGGGCTGCAGGTCGACTCTAGTACCGGTG
CCGCCACCATGGGTATAACTTCGTATAGCATACATTATACGAAGTTATGGCGCGCCATGGCACCAGAGCC
AGCGAAGTCTGCTCCCGCCCCGAAAAAGGGCTCCAAGAAGGCGGTGACTAAGGCGCAGAAGAAAGGCGGC
AAGAAG
[291 nt withheld, positions 3997-4287]
GATCCACCGGTCGCCACCATGGTGAGCAAGGGCGAGGAGCTGTTCACCGGGGTGGTGCCCATCCTGGTCG
AGCTGGACGGCGACGTAAACGGCCACAAGTTCAGCGTGTCCGGCGAGGGCGAGGGCGATGCCACCTACGG
CAAGCTGACCCTGAAGTTCATCTGCACCACCGGCAAGCTGCCCGTGCCCTGGCCCACCCTCGTGACCACC
CTGACCTACGGCGTGCAGTGCTTCAGCCGCTACCCCGACCACATGAAGCAGCACGACTTCTTCAAGTCCG
CCATGCCCGAAGGCTACGTCCAGGAGCGCACCATCTTCTTCAAGGACGACGGCAACTACAAGACCCGCGC
CGAGGTGAAGTTCGAGGGCGACACCCTGGTGAACCGCATCGAGCTGAAGGGCATCGACTTCAAGGAGGAC
GGCAACATCCTGGGGCACAAGCTGGAGTACAACTACAACAGCCACAACGTCTATATCATGGCCGACAAGC
AGAAGAACGGCATCAAGGTGAACTTCAAGATCCGCCACAACATCGAGGACGGCAGCGTGCAGCTCGCCGA
CCACTACCAGCAGAACACTCCCATCGGCGACGGCCCCGTGCTGCTGCCCGACAACCACTACCTGAGCACC
CAGTCCGCCCTGAGCAAAGACCCCAACGAGAAGCGCGATCACATGGTCCTGCTGGAGTTCGTGACCGCCG
CCGGGATCACTCTCGGCATGGACGAGCTGTACAAGTAATAGGAATTCCAGCTGAGCGCCGGTCGCTACCA
TTACCAGTTGGTCTGGTGTCAAAAATAATAATAACCGGGCAGGGGGGATCTAAGCTCTAGTTGATTGACT
AACTAGCTGATAGCTGACTAACTGCAGGGGCCCTCGAATAACTTCGTATAGCATACATTATACGAAGTTA
TGTCGACCTCGAGGACTGCTGCTGCTGCTGCTGCTGGGCCTGAGGCTACAGCTCTCCCTGGGCATCATCC
CAGTTGAGGAGGAGAACCCGGACTTCTGGAACCGCGAGGCAGCCGAGGCCCTGGGTGCCGCCAAGAAGCT
GCAGCCTGCACAGACAGCCGCCAAGAACCTCATCATCTTCCTGGGCGATGGGATGGGGGTGTCTACGGTG
ACAGCTGCCAGGATCCTAAAAGGGCAGAAGAAGGACAAACTGGGGCCTGAGATACCCCTGGCCATGGACC
GCTTCCCATATGTGGCTCTGTCCAAGACATACAATGTAGACAAACATGTGCCAGACAGTGGAGCCACAGC
CACGGCCTACCTGTGCGGGGTCAAGGGCAACTTCCAGACCATTGGCTTGAGTGCAGCCGCCCGCTTTAAC
CAGTGCAACACGACACGCGGCAACGAGGTCATCTCCGTGATGAATCGGGCCAAGAAAGCAGGGAAGTCAG
TGGGAGTGGTAACCACCACACGAGTGCAGCACGCCTCGCCAGCCGGCACCTACGCCCACACGGTGAACCG
CAACTGGTACTCGGACGCCGACGTGCCTGCCTCGGCCCGCCAGGAGGGGTGCCAGGACATCGCTACGCAG
CTCATCTCCAACATGGACATTGATGTGATCCTAGGTGGAGGCCGAAAGTACATGTTTCGCATGGGAACCC
CAGACCCTGAGTACCCAGATGACTACAGCCAAGGTGGGACCAGGCTGGACGGGAAGAATCTGGTGCAGGA
ATGGCTCGGCGAACGCCAGGGTGCCCGGTACGTGTGGAACCGCACTGAGCTCATGCAGGCTTCCCTGGAC
CCGTCTGTGACCCATCTCATGGGTCTCTTTGAGCCTGGAGACATGAAATACGAGATCCACCGAGACTCCA
CACTGGACCCCTCCCTGATGGAGATGACAGAGGCTGCCCTGCGCCTGCTGAGCAGGAACCCCCGCGGCTT
CTTCCTCTTCGTGGAGGGTGGTCGCATCGACCATGGTCATCATGAAAGCAGGGCTTACCGGGCACTGACT
GAGACGATCATGTTCGACGACGCCATTGAGAGGGCGGGCCAGCTCACCAGCGAGGAGGACACGCTGAGCC
TCGTCACTGCCGACCACTCCCACGTCTTCTCCTTCGGAGGCTACCCCCTGCGAGGGAGCTCCATCTTCGG
GCTGGCCCCTGGCAAGGCCCGGGACAGGAAGGCCTACACGGTCCTCCTATACGGAAACGGTCCAGGCTAT
GTGCTCAAGGACGGCGCCCGGCCGGATGTTACCGAGAGCGAGAGCGGGAGCCCCGAGTATCGGCAGCAGT
CAGCAGTGCCCCTGGACGAAGAGACCCACGCAGGCGAGGACGTGGCGGTGTTCGCGCGCGGCCCGCAGGC
GCACCTGGTTCACGGCGTGCAGGAGCAGACCTTCATAGCGCACGTCATGGCCTTCGCCGCCTGCCTGGAG
CCCTACACCGCCTGCGACCTGGCGCCCCCCGCCGGCACCACCGACGCCGCGCACCCGGGGCGGTCCGTGG
TCCCCGCGTTGCTTCCTCTGCTGGCCGGGACCCTGCTGCTGCTGGAGACGGCCACTGCTCCCTGACTCGA
GAATCAACCTCTGGATTACAAAATTTGTGAAAGATTGACTGGTATTCTTAACTATGTTGCTCCTTTTACG
CTATGTGGATACGCTGCTTTAATGCCTTTGTATCATGCTATTGCTTCCCGTATGGCTTTCATTTTCTCCT
CCTTGTATAAATCCTGGTTGCTGTCTCTTTATGAGGAGTTGTGGCCCGTTGTCAGGCAACGTGGCGTGGT
GTGCACTGTGTTTGCTGACGCAACCCCCACTGGTTGGGGCATTGCCACCACCTGTCAGCTCCTTTCCGGG
ACTTTCGCTTTCCCCCTCCCTATTGCCACGGCGGAACTCATCGCCGCCTGCCTTGCCCGCTGCTGGACAG
GGGCTCGGCTGTTGGGCACTGACAATTCCGTGGTGTTGTCGGGGAAATCATCGTCCTTTCCTTGGCTGCT
CGCCTGTGTTGCCACCTGGATTCTGCGCGGGACGTCCTTCTGCTACGTCCCTTCGGCCCTCAATCCAGCG
GACCTTCCTTCCCGCGGCCTGCTGCCGGCTCTGCGGCCTCTTCCGCGTCTTCGCCTTCGCCCTCAGACGA
GTCGGATCTCCCTTTGGGCCGCCTCCCCGCCTGGTCGAGACCTGGAAAAACATGGAGCAATCACAAGTAG
CAACACAGCAGCTACCAATGCTGCTTGTGCCTGGCTAGAAGCACAAGAGGAGGAGGAGGTGGGTTTTCCA
GTCACACCTCAGGTACCTTTAAGACCAATGACTTACAAGGCAGCTGTAGATCTTAGCCACTTTTTAAAAG
AAAAGGGGGGACTGGAAGGGCTAATTCACTCCCAAAGAAGACAAGATATCCTTGATCTGTGGATCTACCA
CACACAAGGCTACTTCCCTGATTGACAGAACTACACACCAGGGCCAGGGGTCAGATATCCACTGACCTTT
GGATGGTGCTACAAGCTAGTACCAGTTGAGCCAGATAAGATAGAAGAGGCCAATAAAGGAGAGAACACCA
GCTTGTTACACCCTGTGAGCCTGCATGGGATGGATGACCCGGAGAGAGAAGTGTTAGAGTGGAGGTTTGA
CAGCCGCCTAGCATTTCATCACGTGGCCCGAGAGCTGCATCCGGACTGTACTGGGTCTCTCTGGTTAGAC
CAGATCTGAGCCTGGGAGCTCTCTGGCTAACTAGGGAACCCACTGCTTAAGCCTCAATAAAGCTTGCCTT
GAGTGCTTCAAGTAGTGTGTGCCCGTCTGTTGTGTGACTCTGGTAACTAGAGATCCCTCAGACCCTTTTA
GTCAGTGTGGAAAATCTCTAGCAGGGCCCGTTTAAACCCGCTGATCAGCCTCGACTGTGCCTTCTAGTTG
CCAGCCATCTGTTGTTTGCCCCTCCCCCGTGCCTTCCTTGACCCTGGAAGGTGCCACTCCCACTGTCCTT
TCCTAATAAAATGAGGAAATTGCATCGCATTGTCTGAGTAGGTGTCATTCTATTCTGGGGGGTGGGGTGG
GGCAGGACAGCAAGGGGGAGGATTGGGAAGACAATAGCAGGCATGCTGGGGATGCGGTGGGCTCTATGGC
TTCTGAGGCGGAAAGAACCAGCTGGGGCTCTAGGGGGTATCCCC
[124 nt withheld, positions 8392-8515]
C
[32 nt withheld, positions 8517-8548]
CA
[57 nt withheld, positions 8551-8607]
A
[49 nt withheld, positions 8609-8657]
CCTTTGACGTTGGAGTCCACGTTCTTT
[37 nt withheld, positions 8685-8721]
ACCCTATCTCGGTCTATTCTTTTGATTTATAAGGGATTTTGGGGATTTCGGCCTATTGGTTAAAAAATGA
GCTGATTTAACAAAAATTTAACGCGAATTAATTCTGTGGAATGTGTGTCAGTTAGGGTGTGGAAAGTCCC
CAGGCTCCCCAGGCAGGCAGAAGTATGCAAAGCATGCATCTCAATTAGTCAGCAACCAGGTGTGGAAAGT
CCCCAGGCTCCCCAGCAGGCAGAAGTATGCAAAGCATGCATCTCAATTAGTCAGCAACCATAGTCCCGCC
CCTAACTCCGCCCATCCCGCCCCTAACTCCGCCCAGTTCCGCCCATTCTCCGCCCCATGGCTGACTAATT
TTTTTTATTTATGCAGAGGCCGAGGCCGCCTCTGCCTCTGAGCTATTCCAGAAGTAGTGAGGAGGCTTTT
TTGGAGGCCTAGGCTTTTGCAAAAAGCTCCCGGGAGCTTGTATATCCATTTTCGGATCTGATCAGCACGT
GTTGACAATTAATCATCGGCATAGTATATCGGCATAGTATAATACGACAAGGTGAGGAACTAAACCATGG
CCAAGTTGACCAGTGCCGTTCCGGTGCTCACCGCGCGCGACGTCGCCGGAGCGGTCGAGTTCTGGACCGA
CCGGCTCGGGTTCTCCCGGGACTTCGTGGAGGACGACTTCGCCGGTGTGGTCCGGGACGACGTGACCCTG
TTCATCAGCGCGGTCCAGGACCAGGTGGTGCCGGACAACACCCTGGCCTGGGTGTGGGTGCGCGGCCTGG
ACGAGCTGTACGCCGAGTGGTCGGAGGTCGTGTCCACGAACTTCCGGGACGCCTCCGGGCCGGCCATGAC
CGAGATCGGCGAGCAGCCGTGGGGGCGGGAGTTCGCCCTGCGCGACCCGGCCGGCAACTGCGTGCACTTC
GTGGCCGAGGAGCAGGACTGACACGTGCTACGAGATTTCGATTCCACCGCCGCCTTCTATGAAAGGTTGG
GCTTCGGAATCGTTTTCCGGGACGCCGGCTGGATGATCCTCCAGCGCGGGGATCTCATGCTGGAGTTCTT
CGCCCACCCCAACTTGTTTATTGCAGCTTATAATGGTTACAAATAAAGCAATAGCATCACAAATTTCACA
AATAAAGCATTTTTTTCACTGCATTCTAGTTGTGGTTTGTCCAAACTCATCAATGTATCTTATCATGTCT
GTATACCGTCGACCTCTAGCTAGAGCTTGGCGTAATCATGGTCATAGCTGTTTCCTGTGTGAAATTGTTA
TCCGCTCACAATTCCACACAACATACGAGCCGGAAGCATAAAGTGTAAAGCCTGGGGTGCCTAATGAGTG
AGCTAACTCACATTAATTGCGTTGCGCTCACTGCCCGCTTTCCAGTCGGGAAACCTGTCGTGCCAGCTGC
ATTAATGAATCGGCCAACGCGCGGGGAGAGGCGGTTTGCGTATTGGGCGCTCTTCCGCTTCCTCGCTCAC
TGACTCGCTGCGCTCGGTCGTTCGGCTGCGGCGAGCGGTATCAGCTCACTCAAAGGCGGTAATACGGTTA
TCCACAGAATCAGGGGATAACGCAGGAAAGAACATGTGAGCAAAAGGCCAGCAAAAGGCCAGGAACCGTA
AAAAGGCCGCGTTGCTGGCGTTTTTCCATAGGCTCCGCCCCCCTGACGAGCATCACAAAAATCGACGCTC
AAGTCAGAGGTGGCGAAACCCGACAGGACTATAAAGATACCAGGCGTTTCCCCCTGGAAGCTCCCTCGTG
CGCTCTCCTGTTCCGACCCTGCCGCTTACCGGATACCTGTCCGCCTTTCTCCCTTCGGGAAGCGTGGCGC
TTTCTCAATGCTCACGCTGTAGGTATCTCAGTTCGGTGTAGGTCGTTCGCTCCAAGCTGGGCTGTGTGCA
CGAACCCCCCGTTCAGCCCGACCGCTGCGCCTTATCCGGTAACTATCGTCTTGAGTCCAACCCGGTAAGA
CACGACTTATCGCCACTGGCAGCAGCCACTGGTAACAGGATTAGCAGAGCGAGGTATGTAGGCGGTGCTA
CAGAGTTCTTGAAGTGGTGGCCTAACTACGGCTACACTAGAAGGACAGTATTTGGTATCTGCGCTCTGCT
GAAGCCAGTTACCTTCGGAAAAAGAGTTGGTAGCTCTTGATCCGGCAAACAAACCACCGCTGGTAGCGGT
GGTTTTTTTGTTTGCAAGCAGCAGATTACGCGCAGAAAAAAAGGATCTCAAGAAGATCCTTTGATCTTTT
CTACGGGGTCTGACGCTCAGTGGAACGAAAACTCACGTTAAGGGATTTTGGTCATGAGATTATCAAAAAG
GATCTTCACCTAGATCCTTTTAAATTAAAAATGAAGTTTTAAATCAATCTAAAGTATATATGAGTAAACT
TGGTCTGACAGTTACCAATGCTTAATCAGTGAGGCACCTATCTCAGCGATCTGTCTATTTCGTTCATCCA
TAGTTGCCTGACTCCCCGTCGTGTAGATAACTACGATACGGGAGGGCTTACCATCTGGCCCCAGTGCTGC
AATGATACCGCGAGACCCACGCTCACCGGCTCCAGATTTATCAGCAATAAACCAGCCAGCCGGAAGGGCC
GAGCGCAGAAGTGGTCCTGCAACTTTATCCGCCTCCATCCAGTCTATTAATTGTTGCCGGGAAGCTAGAG
TAAGTAGTTCGCCAGTTAATAGTTTGCGCAACGTTGTTGCCATTGCTACAGGCATCGTGGTGTCACGCTC
GTCGTTTGGTATGGCTTCATTCAGCTCCGGTTCCCAACGATCAAGGCGAGTTACATGATCCCCCATGTTG
TGCAAAAAAGCGGTTAGCTCCTTCGGTCCTCCGATCGTTGTCAGAAGTAAGTTGGCCGCAGTGTTATCAC
TCATGGTTATGGCAGCACTGCATAATTCTCTTACTGTCATGCCATCCGTAAGATGCTTTTCTGTGACTGG
TGAGTACTCAACCAAGTCATTCTGAGAATAGTGTATGCGGCGACCGAGTTGCTCTTGCCCGGCGTCAATA
CGGGATAATACCGCGCCACATAGCAGAACTTTAAAAGTGCTCATCATTGGAAAACGTTCTTCGGGGCGAA
AACTCTCAAGGATCTTACCGCTGTTGAGATCCAGTTCGATGTAACCCACTCGTGCACCCAACTGATCTTC
AGCATCTTTTACTTTCACCAGCGTTTCTGGGTGAGCAAAAACAGGAAGGCAAAATGCCGCAAAAAAGGGA
ATAAGGGCGACACGGAAATGTTGAATACTCATACTCTTCCTTTTTCAATATTATTGAAGCATTTATCAGG
GTTATTGTCTCATGAGCGGATACATATTTGAATGTATTTAGAAAAATAAACAAATAGGGGTTCCGCGCAC
ATTTCCCCGAAAAGTGCCACCTGACGTC
Features (pLannotate 1.2.2; 33 found; start..end, strand, type, name):
     36..80      -  misc_feature   bom (fragment): basis of mobility region from pBR322
    235..614     +  enhancer       CMV enhancer: human cytomegalovirus immediate early enhancer
    615..814     +  promoter       CMV promoter: human cytomegalovirus (CMV) immediate early promoter
    832..1012    +  LTR            5' LTR (truncated): truncated 5' long terminal repeat (LTR) from HIV-1
   1056..1181    +  misc_feature   HIV-1 Ψ: packaging signal of human immunodeficiency virus type 1
   1165..1528    +  CDS            HIV-1 gag (fragment): gag protein from human immunodeficiency virus 1; gag
   1674..1907    +  misc_feature   RRE: The Rev response element (RRE) of HIV-1 allows for Rev-dependent mRNA export from the nucleus to the cytoplasm.
   2284..2384    +  CDS            Rev (fragment): human immunodeficiency virus 1 (HIV-1) Rev protein; rev; enhances nuclear export of unspliced and incompletely spliced viral mRNAs
   2434..2551    +  misc_feature   cPPT/CTS: central polypurine tract and central termination sequence of HIV-1
   2605..3815    +  promoter       UbC promoter: human ubiquitin C promoter
   3865..3898    +  protein_bind   loxP: Cre-mediated recombination occurs in the 8-bp core sequence (GCATACAT). Cre recombinase
   3913..4287    +  CDS            H2B (sequence partly withheld): human histone H2B; HIST1H2BJ
   4306..5022    +  CDS            EGFP: EGFP is a basic (constitutively fluorescent) green fluorescent protein published in 1996, derived from Aequorea victoria. It is reported to be a rapidly-maturing weak dimer with moderate acid sensitivity.
   5165..5198    +  protein_bind   loxP: Cre-mediated recombination occurs in the 8-bp core sequence (GCATACAT). Cre recombinase
   5213..6712    +  CDS            SEAP (fragment): secreted alkaline phosphatase from human placenta The natural enzyme has a C-terminal transmembrane sequence that is replaced by a GPI anchor.
   6809..7397    +  misc_feature   WPRE: woodchuck hepatitis virus posttranscriptional regulatory element
   7322..7903    +  CDS            nef (fragment): NEF_HV1B1 - Experimental evidence at protein level: Swiss-Prot protein existence level 1. Extracellular Nef protein targets CD4(+) T-lymphocytes for apoptosis by interacting with CXCR4 surface receptors. From Human immunodeficiency virus type 1 group M subtype B (isolate BH10) (HIV-1).
   7910..8090    +  LTR            5' LTR (truncated): truncated 5' long terminal repeat (LTR) from HIV-1
   8122..8346    +  polyA_signal   bGH poly(A) signal: bovine growth hormone polyadenylation signal
   8350..8371    +  promoter       SV40 promoter (fragment): SV40 enhancer and early promoter
   8392..8820    +  rep_origin     f1 ori (sequence partly withheld): f1 bacteriophage origin of replication; arrow indicates direction of (+) strand synthesis
   8834..9164    +  promoter       SV40 promoter: SV40 enhancer and early promoter
   9212..9259    +  promoter       EM7 promoter: synthetic bacterial promoter&nbsp
   9278..9652    +  CDS            BleoR: antibiotic-binding protein; Sh ble from Streptoalloteichus hindustanus; confers resistance to bleomycin, phleomycin, and Zeocin™
   9662..9787    +  CDS            ble (fragment): BLE_KLEPN - Experimental evidence at protein level: Swiss-Prot protein existence level 1. Binding protein with a strong affinity to the bleomycin family of antibiotics. Binds to CL990; an antimitotic-antibiotic compound. From Klebsiella pneumoniae.
   9782..9903    +  polyA_signal   SV40 poly(A) signal: SV40 polyadenylation signal
   9974..9996    -  protein_bind   lac operator (fragment): The lac repressor binds to the lac operator to inhibit transcription in E. coli. This inhibition can be relieved by adding lactose or isopropyl-β-D-thiogalactopyranoside (IPTG). lac repressor encoded by lacI
  10000..10030   -  promoter       lac promoter: promoter for the E. coli lac operon
  10045..10066   -  protein_bind   CAP binding site: CAP binding activates transcription in the presence of cAMP. E. coli catabolite activator protein
  10079..10171   -  CDS            lacI (fragment): lac repressor; lacI; The lac repressor binds to the lac operator to inhibit transcription in E. coli. This inhibition can be relieved by adding lactose or isopropyl-β-D-thiogalactopyranoside (IPTG).
  10354..10942   -  rep_origin     ori: high-copy-number ColE1/pMB1/pBR322/pUC origin of replication
  11113..11973   -  CDS            AmpR: β-lactamase; bla; confers resistance to ampicillin, carbenicillin, and related antibiotics
  11974..12078   -  promoter       AmpR promoter: bla
