[The description below was written by a language model from this plasmid's Addgene catalogue record and pLannotate feature annotations shown in this document.]
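Description:
pLenti-lxlplap is a lentiviral mammalian expression plasmid of about 12.1 kb built on the pFUGW backbone and designed as a Cre-dependent reporter switch. It is propagated in E. coli through a ColE1/pUC-type origin with ampicillin selection (AmpR), although the catalogue lists it as low copy and recommends a recombination-deficient strain, as is common for LTR-containing plasmids. The backbone also carries an f1 origin and an SV40/EM7-driven bleomycin/Zeocin resistance cassette lying outside the viral genome. The transfer-vector elements are those of an HIV-1-based system. A CMV enhancer/promoter is fused to a truncated 5' LTR to drive genomic RNA production in packaging cells, followed by the Ψ packaging signal with a partial gag sequence, the RRE for Rev-dependent export, and the cPPT/CTS. Downstream of the payload sit a WPRE, a truncated 3' LTR and a bGH polyadenylation signal.

The payload sits between the cPPT and the WPRE. The human ubiquitin C promoter drives a loxP-flanked ("lxl") cassette encoding EGFP fused at its N terminus to histone H2B, giving nuclear green fluorescence. Immediately after the second loxP site is the coding sequence for human placental alkaline phosphatase (ALPP/PLAP), which the automated annotation recognises as a SEAP-like fragment. In cells without Cre, H2B-EGFP is expressed and marks transduced nuclei. In Cre-expressing cells, recombination between the two same-orientation loxP sites excises H2B-EGFP and places PLAP directly under the UbC promoter. PLAP is commonly used as a histochemical label of cell membranes and neuronal processes. The associated study concerns sexually dimorphic hypothalamic neurons, consistent with use in labelling genetically defined, Cre-expressing neurons, though the record does not spell out the application.
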