Addgene plasmid #45581: pLenti-lxlplap
Depositing lab: Nirao Shah. Depositing organization: University of California, San Francisco (UCSF). Publication: Sexually dimorphic neurons in the ventromedial hypothalamus govern mating in both sexes and aggression in males. Yang CF, Chiang MC, Gray DC, Prabhakaran M, Alvarado M, Juntti SA, Unger EK, Wells JA, Shah NM. Cell. 2013 May 9;153(4):896-909. doi: 10.1016/j.cell.2013.04.017. PubMed 23663785.
Backbone
  Vector backbone: pFUGW
  Backbone size w/o insert (bp): 9182
  Total vector size (bp): 12120
  Vector type: Mammalian Expression, Lentiviral
Growth in bacteria
  Bacterial resistance: Ampicillin, 100 μg/mL
  Growth temperature: 37°C
  Growth strain: Stbl2
  Copy number: Low Copy
Gene/Insert 1
  Gene/Insert name: Green fluorescent protein (alt name: EGFP)
  Insert size (bp): 1170
  Promoter: Ubiquitin
  Tag / fusion protein: Histone 2B (N terminal on insert)
  Cloning method: Unknown
  Sequencing primers: 5′ ACTAGTAAATTGTCCGCTAAATTCTG; 3′ CTGTGCGGGGTCAAGGGCAA
Gene/Insert 2
  Gene/Insert name: Placental alkaline phosphatase (alt name: PLAP)
  Species: H. sapiens (human)
  Insert size (bp): 1590
  Entrez Gene: ALPP (a.k.a. ALP, ALPI, IAP, PALP, PLAP, PLAP-1)
  Cloning method: Unknown
  Sequencing primers: 5′ GCAGAAGAACGGCATCAAGGTGAAC; 3′ GTGGATACGCTGCTTT
Terms and licenses: Academic/Nonprofit Terms; Industry Terms: Not Available to Industry
How to cite: pLenti-lxlplap was a gift from Nirao Shah (Addgene plasmid # 45581 ; http://n2t.net/addgene:45581 ; RRID:Addgene_45581)
