>Addgene plasmid #45581 | pLenti-lxlplap | addgene partial sequence | sequence record 65129 | WPRE-R 5'-CATAGCGTAAAAGGAGCAACA-3'
AATTTTGTAATCCAGAGGTTGATTCTCGAGTCAGGGAGCAGTGGCCGTCTCCAGCAGCAGCAGGGTCCCG
GCCAGCAGAGGAAGCAACGCGGGGACCACGGACCGCCCCGGGTGCGCGGCGTCGGTGGTGCCGGCGGGGG
GCGCCAGGTCGCAGGCGGTGTAGGGCTCCAGGCAGGCGGCGAAGGCCATGACGTGCGCTATGAAGGTCTG
CTCCTGCACGCCGTGAACCAGGTGCGCCTGCGGGCCGCGCGCGAACACCGCCACGTCCTCGCCTGCGTGG
GTCTCTTCGTCCAGGGGCACTGCTGACTGCTGCCGATACTCGGGGCTCCCGCTCTCGCTCTCGGTAACAT
CCGGCCGGGCGCCGTCCTTGAGCACATAGCCTGGACCGTTTCCGTATAGGAGGACCGTGTAGGCCTTCCT
GTCCCGGGCCTTGCCAGGGGCCAGCCCGAAGATGGAGCTCCCTCGCAGGGGGTAGCCTCCGAAGGAGAAG
ACGTGGGAGTGGTCGGCAGTGACGAGGCTCAGCGTGTCCTCCTCGCTGGTGAGCTGGCCCGCCCTCTCAA
TGGCGTCGTCGAACATGATCGTCTCAGTCAGTGCCCGGTAAGCCCTGCTTTCATGATGACCATGGTCGAT
GCGACCACCCTCCACGAAGAGGAAGAAGCCGCGGGGGTTCCTGCTCAGCAGGCGCAGGGCAGCCTCTGTC
ATCTCCATCAGGGAGGGGTCCAGTGTGGAGTCTCGGTGGATCTCGTATTTCATGTCTCCAGGCTCAAAGA
GACCCATGAGATGGGTCA
