>Addgene plasmid #45581 | pLenti-lxlplap | addgene partial sequence | sequence record 66245 | hUBCpro-F 5'-TGAAGCTCCGGTTTTGAACT-3'
AGTTTTTTAGGCACCTTTTGAAATGTAATCATTTGGGTCAATATGTAATTTTCAGTGTTAGACTAGTAAA
TTGTCCGCTAAATTCTGGCCGTTTTTGGCTTTTTTGTTAGACGAAGCTTGGGCTGCAGGTCGACTCTAGT
ACCGGTGCCGCCACCATGGGTATAACTTCGTATAGCATACATTATACGAAGTTATGGCGCGCCATGGCAC
CAGAGCCAGCGAAGTCTGCTCCCGCCCCGAAAAAGGGCTCCAAGAAGGCGGTGACTAAGGCGCAGAAGAA
AGGCGGCAAGAAG
[291 nt withheld, positions 294-584]
GATCCACCGGTCGCCACCATGGTGAGCAAGGGCGAGGAGCTGTTCACCGGGGTGGTGCCCATCCTGGTCG
AGCTGGACGGCGACGTAAACGGCCACAAGTTCAGCGTGTCCGGCGAGGGCGAGGGCGATGCCACCTACGG
CAAGCTGACCCTGAAGTTCATCTGCACCACCGGCAAGCTGCCCGTGCCCTGGCCCACCCTCGTGACCACC
CTGACCTACGGCGTGCAGTGCTTCAGCCGCTACCCCGACCACATGAAGCAGCACGACTTCTTCAAGTCCG
CCATG
